LOCUS       Exported 6721 bp ds-DNA circular SYN 21-JUL-2021
DEFINITION  Expression of SARS-COV-2 Nsp12 R116A in E. coli.
ACCESSION   .
VERSION     .
KEYWORDS    pIA1420
SOURCE      synthetic DNA construct
  ORGANISM  synthetic DNA construct
REFERENCE   1 (bases 1 to 6721)
  TITLE     Nsp9 NMPylation
  JOURNAL   Unpublished
REFERENCE   2 (bases 1 to 6721)
  AUTHORS   .
  TITLE     Direct Submission
  JOURNAL   Exported Jul 21, 2021 from SnapGene Server 1.1.58
            http://www.snapgene.com
FEATURES             Location/Qualifiers
     source          1..6721
                     /organism="synthetic DNA construct"
                     /mol_type="other DNA"
     primer_bind     812..831
                     /label=LacI-R
                     /note="LacI, reverse primer"
     promoter        complement(851..928)
                     /gene="lacI"
                     /label=lacI promoter
     primer_bind     974..993
                     /label=T7
                     /note="T7 promoter, forward primer"
     promoter        974..992
                     /label=T7 promoter
                     /note="promoter for bacteriophage T7 RNA polymerase"
     protein_bind    993..1017
                     /label=lac operator
                     /bound_moiety="lac repressor encoded by lacI"
                     /note="The lac repressor binds to the lac operator to
                     inhibit transcription in E. coli. This inhibition can be
                     relieved by adding lactose or
                     isopropyl-beta-D-thiogalactopyranoside (IPTG)."
     CDS             1073..1090
                     /codon_start=1
                     /product="6xHis affinity tag"
                     /label=6xHis
                     /translation="HHHHHH"
     CDS             1100..1117
                     /codon_start=1
                     /product="thrombin recognition and cleavage site"
                     /label=thrombin site
                     /translation="LVPRGS"
     CDS             1130..1420
                     /codon_start=1
                     /gene="S. cerevisiae SMT3 (truncated)"
                     /product="cleavable ubiquitin-like protein tag"
                     /label=SUMO
                     /translation="MSDSEVNQEAKPEVKPEVKPETHINLKVSDGSSEIFFKIKKTTPL
                     RRLMEAFAKRQGKEMDSLRFLYDGIRIQADQTPEDLDMEDNDIIEAHREQIG"
     CDS             4248..4292
                     /codon_start=1
                     /product="affinity and epitope tag derived from pancreatic
                     ribonuclease A"
                     /label=S-Tag
                     /translation="KETAAAKFERQHMDS"
     primer_bind     complement(4330..4348)
                     /label=T7 Term
                     /note="T7 terminator, reverse primer"
     terminator      4344..4391
                     /label=T7 terminator
                     /note="transcription terminator for bacteriophage T7 RNA
                     polymerase"
     CDS             complement(4621..5436)
                     /codon_start=1
                     /gene="aph(3')-Ia"
                     /product="aminoglycoside phosphotransferase"
                     /label=KanR
                     /note="confers resistance to kanamycin in bacteria or G418
                     (Geneticin(R)) in eukaryotes"
                     /translation="MSHIQRETSCSRPRLNSNMDADLYGYKWARDNVGQSGATIYRLYG
                     KPDAPELFLKHGKGSVANDVTDEMVRLNWLTEFMPLPTIKHFIRTPDDAWLLTTAIPGK
                     TAFQVLEEYPDSGENIVDALAVFLRRLHSIPVCNCPFNSDRVFRLAQAQSRMNNGLVDA
                     SDFDDERNGWPVEQVWKEMHKLLPFSPDSVVTHGDFSLDNLIFDEGKLIGCIDVGRVGI
                     ADRYQDLAILWNCLGEFSPSLQKRLFQKYGIDNPDMNKLQFHLMLDEFF"
     primer_bind     5344..5363
                     /label=Kan-R
                     /note="Kanamycin resistance gene, reverse primer"
     promoter        complement(5437..5528)
                     /gene="bla"
                     /label=AmpR promoter
     rep_origin      complement(5544..6293)
                     /direction=LEFT
                     /label=RSF ori
                     /note="Plasmids containing the RSF 1030 origin of
                     replication can be propagated in E. coli cells that contain
                     additional plasmids with compatible origins."
     primer_bind     complement(5554..5571)
                     /label=L4440
                     /note="L4440 vector, forward primer"
     primer_bind     complement(5794..5813)
                     /label=pBR322ori-F
                     /note="pBR322 origin, forward primer"
     CDS             complement(6489..850)
                     /codon_start=1
                     /gene="lacI"
                     /product="lac repressor"
                     /label=lacI
                     /note="The lac repressor binds to the lac operator to
                     inhibit transcription in E. coli. This inhibition can be
                     relieved by adding lactose or
                     isopropyl-beta-D-thiogalactopyranoside (IPTG)."
                     /translation="MKPVTLYDVAEYAGVSYQTVSRVVNQASHVSAKTREKVEAAMAEL
                     NYIPNRVAQQLAGKQSLLIGVATSSLALHAPSQIVAAIKSRADQLGASVVVSMVERSGV
                     EACKAAVHNLLAQRVSGLIINYPLDDQDAIAVEAACTNVPALFLDVSDQTPINSIIFSH
                     EDGTRLGVEHLVALGHQQIALLAGPLSSVSARLRLAGWHKYLTRNQIQPIAEREGDWSA
                     MSGFQQTMQMLNEGIVPTAMLVANDQMALGAMRAITESGLRVGADISVVGYDDTEDSSC
                     YIPPLTTIKQDFRLLGQTSVDRLLQLSQGQAVKGNQLLPVSLVKRKTTLAPNTQTASPR
                     ALADSLMQLARQVSRLESGQ"
ORIGIN
        1 ggatataaca tgagctgtct tcggtatcgt cgtatcccac taccgagatg tccgcaccaa
       61 cgcgcagccc ggactcggta atggcgcgca ttgcgcccag cgccatctga tcgttggcaa
      121 ccagcatcgc agtgggaacg atgccctcat tcagcatttg catggtttgt tgaaaaccgg
      181 acatggcact ccagtcgcct tcccgttccg ctatcggctg aatttgattg cgagtgagat
      241 atttatgcca gccagccaga cgcagacgcg ccgagacaga acttaatggg cccgctaaca
      301 gcgcgatttg ctggtgaccc aatgcgacca gatgctccac gcccagtcgc gtaccgtctt
      361 catgggagaa aataatactg ttgatgggtg tctggtcaga gacatcaaga aataacgccg
      421 gaacattagt gcaggcagct tccacagcaa tggcatcctg gtcatccagc ggatagttaa
      481 tgatcagccc actgacgcgt tgcgcgagaa gattgtgcac cgccgcttta caggcttcga
      541 cgccgcttcg ttctaccatc gacaccacca cgctggcacc cagttgatcg gcgcgagatt
      601 taatcgccgc gacaatttgc gacggcgcgt gcagggccag actggaggtg gcaacgccaa
      661 tcagcaacga ctgtttgccc gccagttgtt gtgccacgcg gttgggaatg taattcagct
      721 ccgccatcgc cgcttccact ttttcccgcg ttttcgcaga aacgtggctg gcctggttca
      781 ccacgcggga aacggtctga taagagacac cggcatactc tgcgacatcg tataacgtta
      841 ctggtttcac attcaccacc ctgaattgac tctcttccgg gcgctatcat gccataccgc
      901 gaaaggtttt gcgccattcg atggtgtccg ggatctcgac gctctccctt atgcgactcc
      961 tgcattagga aattaatacg actcactata ggggaattgt gagcggataa caattcccct
     1021 gtagaaataa ttttgtttaa ctttaataag gagatatacc atgggcagca gccatcatca
     1081 tcatcatcac agcagcggcc tggtgccgcg cggcagccac atggcaagca tgtcggactc
     1141 agaagtcaat caagaagcta agccagaggt caagccagaa gtcaagcctg agactcacat
     1201 caatttaaag gtgtccgatg gatcttcaga gatcttcttc aagatcaaaa agaccactcc
     1261 tttaagaagg ctgatggaag cgttcgctaa aagacagggt aaggaaatgg actccttaag
     1321 attcttgtac gacggtatta gaatccaagc tgatcagacc cctgaagatt tggacatgga
     1381 ggataacgat attattgagg ctcacagaga acagattggt ggatccgccg acgcgcagtc
     1441 ttttctgaac cgcgtatgcg gggtaagcgc agctcgcttg acaccctgtg gtactgggac
     1501 gtctacagac gtggtttatc gcgcgttcga catctataac gacaaagtcg ccggtttcgc
     1561 taagttcttg aagaccaatt gctgtcgctt tcaagagaaa gatgaagatg ataatcttat
     1621 tgactcttat tttgtagtaa agcgtcacac cttttcgaac tatcagcatg aagaaaccat
     1681 ctataatctt ttgaaggact gtcccgcggt agccaagcac gattttttca aatttcgtat
     1741 tgacggtgac atggtccccc acatttcagc ccagcgcctt accaaataca caatggcgga
     1801 tctggtttat gctcttcgtc attttgacga aggaaattgc gacaccctta aggagattct
     1861 ggtaacttat aattgttgcg acgatgacta ttttaataaa aaggattggt atgattttgt
     1921 cgaaaatccg gatattttac gtgtgtacgc aaatctggga gagcgcgttc gccaagcgtt
     1981 gttaaagacg gtacagttct gcgacgccat gcgtaatgcc ggtatcgtgg gtgtgctgac
     2041 cttagataac caagatctta acggtaattg gtatgatttc ggagatttta ttcagaccac
     2101 tcccggctcc ggcgtgccgg tagtggattc ctattatagt ctgctgatgc caatcttgac
     2161 gttgacccgt gccttgacgg cggagagcca tgtggacaca gacttaacga agccttacat
     2221 taaatgggat ttgcttaaat acgacttcac ggaggagcgt cttaaacttt ttgaccgtta
     2281 ctttaagtat tgggaccaga cgtatcaccc caactgcgtc aactgcttag acgatcgctg
     2341 catcttacat tgtgcaaact ttaatgtttt attttccaca gtttttccgc cgacttcctt
     2401 cgggccactg gtacgcaaga tttttgtcga cggcgtgccg tttgtagtct ctacggggta
     2461 ccactttcgt gaacttggtg ttgttcataa ccaggatgtt aatttacatt cgtcacgtct
     2521 ttcattcaaa gagttactgg tatacgcggc cgatcccgcc atgcacgcag cgtccgggaa
     2581 tttacttctg gataaacgta ctacgtgttt cagtgttgca gcgctgacca acaatgtagc
     2641 tttccaaaca gtaaaaccag ggaatttcaa taaggatttt tacgacttcg cagtcagtaa
     2701 gggttttttt aaagagggga gctcggttga gttaaaacac ttttttttcg ctcaggatgg
     2761 gaacgctgca atctccgatt acgactacta tcgctacaac ttacctacga tgtgcgatat
     2821 tcgccaatta ctgttcgtag ttgaagtagt agacaagtat ttcgactgtt acgatggagg
     2881 atgtattaat gcgaaccaag taatcgtcaa taatttagat aaatctgcag gttttccctt
     2941 taataagtgg ggaaaggcgc gcctgtacta cgattcaatg tcgtatgagg accaggacgc
     3001 tcttttcgca tataccaaac gcaatgttat cccgacgatt acgcaaatga atctgaaata
     3061 tgccatttcc gctaaaaatc gcgctcgcac ggtcgcggga gtatcgattt gttctactat
     3121 gactaaccgc caattccatc aaaagttgct taaatctatc gcagcaacgc gtggggcaac
     3181 ggtggtcatc gggacctcga agttttatgg aggttggcac aacatgctga aaaccgtgta
     3241 tagtgacgtg gaaaacccgc atctgatggg gtgggattat ccgaaatgcg atcgcgcaat
     3301 gcctaatatg cttcgcatca tggcctcttt agtgctagca cgtaagcata cgacatgttg
     3361 cagcttgtcc catcgctttt accgtttagc taatgagtgc gcacaagtat tatcggagat
     3421 ggtaatgtgc ggcgggagtt tatacgtgaa gccaggtggt actagttctg gggatgcaac
     3481 cacagcgtat gctaattcgg ttttcaatat ctgtcaggcc gttaccgcca acgtaaacgc
     3541 acttctgtca acggatggta ataaaattgc tgataagtac gtacgcaacc tgcaacatcg
     3601 tctgtatgag tgcctttatc gcaaccgcga tgtcgacacc gactttgtaa acgagttcta
     3661 tgcatatttg cgtaagcatt tctctatgat gatcctttca gacgatgccg ttgtgtgttt
     3721 caacagtacc tatgcctcgc aaggcctagt agcctccatc aaaaacttta agtccgttct
     3781 ttactatcag aacaacgtct ttatgtcaga ggccaagtgc tggaccgaga cggacttaac
     3841 taaaggccca cacgagttct gctcacaaca tactatgctt gtaaagcaag gtgatgacta
     3901 cgtctatctt ccttatcctg acccaagccg catcctggga gctggttgtt tcgttgacga
     3961 tatcgtgaag accgatggca ccctgatgat tgagcgtttc gtctctctgg cgattgacgc
     4021 gtatccgtta actaagcacc ccaatcaaga atacgcggac gtttttcact tatacttaca
     4081 gtatatccgt aagttacacg atgagctgac cggtcacatg cttgatatgt acagcgttat
     4141 gctgacgaat gacaacactt cgcgttattg ggagcctgag ttttatgaag cgatgtatac
     4201 acctcacaca gttctgcagt aagcttgcgg ccgcactcga gtctggtaaa gaaaccgctg
     4261 ctgcgaaatt tgaacgccag cacatggact cgtctactag cgcagcttaa ttaacctagg
     4321 ctgctgccac cgctgagcaa taactagcat aaccccttgg ggcctctaaa cgggtcttga
     4381 ggggtttttt gctgaaacct caggcatttg agaagcacac ggtcacactg cttccggtag
     4441 tcaataaacc ggtaaaccag caatagacat aagcggctat ttaacgaccc tgccctgaac
     4501 cgacgacaag ctgacgaccg ggtctccgca agtggcactt ttcggggaaa tgtgcgcgga
     4561 acccctattt gtttattttt ctaaatacat tcaaatatgt atccgctcat gaattaattc
     4621 ttagaaaaac tcatcgagca tcaaatgaaa ctgcaattta ttcatatcag gattatcaat
     4681 accatatttt tgaaaaagcc gtttctgtaa tgaaggagaa aactcaccga ggcagttcca
     4741 taggatggca agatcctggt atcggtctgc gattccgact cgtccaacat caatacaacc
     4801 tattaatttc ccctcgtcaa aaataaggtt atcaagtgag aaatcaccat gagtgacgac
     4861 tgaatccggt gagaatggca aaagtttatg catttctttc cagacttgtt caacaggcca
     4921 gccattacgc tcgtcatcaa aatcactcgc atcaaccaaa ccgttattca ttcgtgattg
     4981 cgcctgagcg agacgaaata cgcggtcgct gttaaaagga caattacaaa caggaatcga
     5041 atgcaaccgg cgcaggaaca ctgccagcgc atcaacaata ttttcacctg aatcaggata
     5101 ttcttctaat acctggaatg ctgttttccc ggggatcgca gtggtgagta accatgcatc
     5161 atcaggagta cggataaaat gcttgatggt cggaagaggc ataaattccg tcagccagtt
     5221 tagtctgacc atctcatctg taacatcatt ggcaacgcta cctttgccat gtttcagaaa
     5281 caactctggc gcatcgggct tcccatacaa tcgatagatt gtcgcacctg attgcccgac
     5341 attatcgcga gcccatttat acccatataa atcagcatcc atgttggaat ttaatcgcgg
     5401 cctagagcaa gacgtttccc gttgaatatg gctcatactc ttcctttttc aatattattg
     5461 aagcatttat cagggttatt gtctcatgag cggatacata tttgaatgta tttagaaaaa
     5521 taaacaaata ggcatgcagc gctcttccgc ttcctcgctc actgactcgc tacgctcggt
     5581 cgttcgactg cggcgagcgg tgtcagctca ctcaaaagcg gtaatacggt tatccacaga
     5641 atcaggggat aaagccggaa agaacatgtg agcaaaaagc aaagcaccgg aagaagccaa
     5701 cgccgcaggc gtttttccat aggctccgcc cccctgacga gcatcacaaa aatcgacgct
     5761 caagccagag gtggcgaaac ccgacaggac tataaagata ccaggcgttt ccccctggaa
     5821 gctccctcgt gcgctctcct gttccgaccc tgccgcttac cggatacctg tccgcctttc
     5881 tcccttcggg aagcgtggcg ctttctcata gctcacgctg ttggtatctc agttcggtgt
     5941 aggtcgttcg ctccaagctg ggctgtgtgc acgaaccccc cgttcagccc gaccgctgcg
     6001 ccttatccgg taactatcgt cttgagtcca acccggtaag acacgactta tcgccactgg
     6061 cagcagccat tggtaactga tttagaggac tttgtcttga agttatgcac ctgttaaggc
     6121 taaactgaaa gaacagattt tggtgagtgc ggtcctccaa cccacttacc ttggttcaaa
     6181 gagttggtag ctcagcgaac cttgagaaaa ccaccgttgg tagcggtggt ttttctttat
     6241 ttatgagatg atgaatcaat cggtctatca agtcaacgaa cagctattcc gttactctag
     6301 atttcagtgc aatttatctc ttcaaatgta gcacctgaag tcagccccat acgatataag
     6361 ttgtaattct catgttagtc atgccccgcg cccaccggaa ggagctgact gggttgaagg
     6421 ctctcaaggg catcggtcga gatcccggtg cctaatgagt gagctaactt acattaattg
     6481 cgttgcgctc actgcccgct ttccagtcgg gaaacctgtc gtgccagctg cattaatgaa
     6541 tcggccaacg cgcggggaga ggcggtttgc gtattgggcg ccagggtggt ttttcttttc
     6601 accagtgaga cgggcaacag ctgattgccc ttcaccgcct ggccctgaga gagttgcagc
     6661 aagcggtcca cgctggtttg ccccagcagg cgaaaatcct gtttgatggt ggttaacggc
     6721 g
//
